Addgene plasmid #19507: pcDNA5/FRT/TO GFP DNAJB10
Depositing lab: Harm Kampinga. Depositing organization: University Medical Center Groningen. Publication: Computational analysis of the human HSPH/HSPA/DNAJ family and cloning of a human HSPH/HSPA/DNAJ expression library. Hageman J, Kampinga HH. Cell Stress Chaperones. 2009 Jan;14(1):1-21. doi: 10.1007/s12192-008-0060-2. Epub 2008 Aug 7. PubMed 18686016.
Backbone
  Vector backbone: pcDNA5/FRT/TO
  Backbone manufacturer: Invitrogen
  Backbone size w/o insert (bp): 5137
  Vector type: Mammalian Expression
  Selectable markers: Hygromycin
Growth in bacteria
  Bacterial resistance: Ampicillin, 100 μg/mL
  Growth temperature: 37°C
  Growth strain: DH5alpha
  Copy number: High Copy
Gene/Insert
  Gene/Insert name: DNAJB10 (alt names: DNAJB2, HSJ1; HSPF3; DnaJ (Hsp40) homolog, subfamily B, member 2)
  Species: M. musculus (mouse)
  Insert size (bp): 1505
  Entrez Gene: DNAJB2 (a.k.a. CMT2T, DSMA5, HSJ-1, HSJ1, HSPF3)
  Tag / fusion protein: GFP (N terminal on insert)
  Cloning method: Restriction Enzyme; 5′ cloning site BamHI (not destroyed); 3′ cloning site NotI (not destroyed)
  Sequencing primers: 5′ LNCX; 3′ BGH-rev
Terms and licenses: Academic/Nonprofit Terms; Industry Terms: Not Available to Industry
Depositor comments: Part of the HSP40 gene family Disclaimer: For cloning the various HSP genes, the Stratagene reference RNA for cDNA synthesis was used and genes were amplified from this mixture that originates from 10 different cell lines from different somatic origin and ultimately coming from 10 different individuals. This strategy was used to maximize the chance for the presence of individual HSP transcripts. Users must be aware that this mixture thus represents 20 complete haploid genomes, meaning that for each individual gene there might be polymorphisms that could potentially have functional consequences. The library was sequence verified only for the presence of the correct gene.
How to cite: pcDNA5/FRT/TO GFP DNAJB10 was a gift from Harm Kampinga (Addgene plasmid # 19507 ; http://n2t.net/addgene:19507 ; RRID:Addgene_19507)
