[The description below was written by a language model from this plasmid's Addgene catalogue record and pLannotate feature annotations shown in this document.]
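Description:
pcDNA5/FRT/TO GFP DNAJB10 is a mammalian expression plasmid built on the Invitrogen pcDNA5/FRT/TO backbone, designed for tetracycline-regulated expression and for FLP-mediated integration into host cell lines carrying a genomic FRT site. It is maintained in E. coli through a high-copy ColE1/pUC-type origin and an ampicillin resistance gene. For mammalian selection it carries a hygromycin resistance coding sequence placed immediately downstream of an FRT site and followed by an SV40 polyadenylation signal. No intact promoter is annotated directly upstream of HygR, which fits the Flp-In design in which the marker becomes expressed only after correct recombination into the tagged locus. Several short annotations (fragments of f1 ori, SV40 promoter, ble, lacI and bom) appear to be backbone remnants rather than functional parts.

The payload is an N-terminal EGFP fusion to DNAJB10, also known as DNAJB2 or HSJ1, a member of the HSP40/DnaJ co-chaperone family, cloned between BamHI and NotI. Expression is driven by the CMV enhancer and immediate early promoter followed by tet operator sequences (annotated as short tetO-containing promoter fragments), so transcription is repressed in cells expressing the Tet repressor and induced by tetracycline. The bovine growth hormone polyadenylation signal terminates the transcript.

The species is not clear-cut. The catalogue lists mouse and the annotation matches mouse Dnajb2, yet the linked gene entry is human DNAJB2 and the associated work describes a human chaperone expression library. The depositor notes that inserts were amplified from pooled reference RNA from multiple cell lines, may carry polymorphisms, and were verified only for gene identity. The plasmid suits inducible expression and fluorescence-based localisation or functional studies of this co-chaperone.
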