Features (pLannotate 1.2.2; 22 found; start..end, strand, type, name):
     12..728     +  CDS            EGFP: EGFP is a basic (constitutively fluorescent) green fluorescent protein published in 1996, derived from Aequorea victoria. It is reported to be a rapidly-maturing weak dimer with moderate acid sensitivity.
    738..1505    +  CDS            Dnajb2 (fragment): DNJB2_MOUSE - Also known as Dnajb10 From Mus musculus (Mouse).
   1568..1792    +  polyA_signal   bGH poly(A) signal: bovine growth hormone polyadenylation signal
   1796..1817    +  promoter       SV40 promoter (fragment): SV40 enhancer and early promoter
   1838..2071    +  rep_origin     f1 ori (fragment) (sequence partly withheld): f1 bacteriophage origin of replication; arrow indicates direction of (+) strand synthesis
   2076..2123    +  protein_bind   FRT: FLP-mediated recombination occurs in the 8-bp core sequence TCTAGAAA (Turan and Bode, 2011). FLP recombinase from the Saccharomyces cerevisiae 2μ plasmid
   2131..3153    +  CDS            HygR: aminoglycoside phosphotransferase from E. coli; aph(4)-Ia; confers resistance to hygromycin
   3163..3288    +  CDS            ble (fragment): BLE_KLEPN - Experimental evidence at protein level: Swiss-Prot protein existence level 1. Binding protein with a strong affinity to the bleomycin family of antibiotics. Binds to CL990; an antimitotic-antibiotic compound. From Klebsiella pneumoniae.
   3283..3404    +  polyA_signal   SV40 poly(A) signal: SV40 polyadenylation signal
   3477..3493    -  protein_bind   lac operator: The lac repressor binds to the lac operator to inhibit transcription in E. coli. This inhibition can be relieved by adding lactose or isopropyl-β-D-thiogalactopyranoside (IPTG). lac repressor encoded by lacI
   3501..3531    -  promoter       lac promoter: promoter for the E. coli lac operon
   3546..3567    -  protein_bind   CAP binding site: CAP binding activates transcription in the presence of cAMP. E. coli catabolite activator protein
   3580..3672    -  CDS            lacI (fragment): lac repressor; lacI; The lac repressor binds to the lac operator to inhibit transcription in E. coli. This inhibition can be relieved by adding lactose or isopropyl-β-D-thiogalactopyranoside (IPTG).
   3855..4443    -  rep_origin     ori: high-copy-number ColE1/pMB1/pBR322/pUC origin of replication
   4614..5474    -  CDS            AmpR: β-lactamase; bla; confers resistance to ampicillin, carbenicillin, and related antibiotics
   5475..5579    -  promoter       AmpR promoter: bla
   5638..5690    -  misc_feature   bom (fragment): basis of mobility region from pBR322
   5845..6224    +  enhancer       CMV enhancer: human cytomegalovirus immediate early enhancer
   6225..6428    +  promoter       CMV promoter: human cytomegalovirus (CMV) immediate early promoter
   6430..6449    +  promoter       PLtetO-1 promoter (fragment): modified phage lambda PL promoter with tet operator sites (Lutz and Bujard, 1997)
   6451..6470    +  promoter       PLtetO-1 promoter (fragment): modified phage lambda PL promoter with tet operator sites (Lutz and Bujard, 1997)
   6478..6511    +  promoter       TRE3GV promoter (fragment): 3rd-generation Tet-responsive promoter that can be activated by binding of Tet-On® 3G, optimized for retroviral and lentiviral vectors
>Addgene plasmid #19507 | pcDNA5/FRT/TO GFP DNAJB10 | depositor full sequence | sequence record 9143 | Author sequence
AGCTTGCCACCATGGTGAGCAAGGGCGAGGAGCTGTTCACCGGGGTGGTGCCCATCCTGGTCGAGCTGGA
CGGCGACGTAAACGGCCACAAGTTCAGCGTGTCCGGCGAGGGCGAGGGCGATGCCACCTACGGCAAGCTG
ACCCTGAAGTTCATCTGCACCACCGGCAAGCTGCCCGTGCCCTGGCCCACCCTCGTGACCACCCTGACCT
ACGGCGTGCAGTGCTTCAGCCGCTACCCCGACCACATGAAGCAGCACGACTTCTTCAAGTCCGCCATGCC
CGAAGGCTACGTCCAGGAGCGCACCATCTTCTTCAAGGACGACGGCAACTACAAGACCCGCGCCGAGGTG
AAGTTCGAGGGCGACACCCTGGTGAACCGCATCGAGCTGAAGGGCATCGACTTCAAGGAGGACGGCAACA
TCCTGGGGCACAAGCTGGAGTACAACTACAACAGCCACAACGTCTATATCATGGCCGACAAGCAGAAGAA
CGGCATCAAGGTGAACTTCAAGATCCGCCACAACATCGAGGACGGCAGCGTGCAGCTCGCCGACCACTAC
CAGCAGAACACCCCCATCGGCGACGGCCCCGTGCTGCTGCCCGACAACCACTACCTGAGCACCCAGTCCG
CCCTGAGCAAAGACCCCAACGAGAAGCGCGATCACATGGTCCTGCTGGAGTTCGTGACCGCCGCCGGGAT
CACTCTCGGCATGGACGAGCTGTACAAGGGATCCACCATGGCATCCTACTACGAGATTCTAGACGTACCG
CGGAGTGCGTCCCCTGATGACATCAAGAAGGCGTACCGAAAGAAGGCTCTGCAGTGGCACCCAGACAAGA
ACCCGGATAATAAAGAATTTGCTGAAAAAAAATTTAAGGAGGTGGCAGAGGCCTATGAAGTACTATCTGA
CAGAAGTGGTCCTTCTCGATCGGAAACTGGTGGTGCGGGGCCTGGCTTCACATTCACCTTCCGTAGCCCC
GAGGAATTCTTCCGGGAGTTCTTCGGGAGCGGAAACCCTTTTTCAGAGCTCTTTGATGACTTGGGTGTCT
TCTCGGAGCTTCAAAACCAGGGTCCCCGACTCACGGGCCCTTTCTTCACTTTCTCTTCTTCCTTTCCTGC
CAACTCCGATTTCTCCTCCTCATCTTTCTCCTTCAGCCCGGGGGCTGGTGCTTTCCGCTCCGTTTCTACG
TCCACCACCTTTGTCCAAGGCCGCCGCATCACCACACGCAAAATCATGGAAAACGGGCAGGAGCGGGTAG
AAGTGGAAGAGGATGGACAACTGAAGTCAGTGTCAATCAATGGTGTCCCAGATGACCTGGCACTAGGCTT
GGAGCTGAGCCGTCGTGAGCAGCAACCTTCAGTTGCCCCTGGGCTGGGGGTCATGCAGGTCCGGCCGACC
TCTCTCTCTCGTCCCCCTGACCATGATCTTTCTGAGGATGAGGACCTGCAGCTCGCCATGGCTTACAGCC
TGTCAGAGATGGAGGCGGCTGGGCAGAAGCCAGCAGATGTGTTCTGAGCGGCCGCTCGAGTCTAGAGGGC
CCGTTTAAACCCGCTGATCAGCCTCGACTGTGCCTTCTAGTTGCCAGCCATCTGTTGTTTGCCCCTCCCC
CGTGCCTTCCTTGACCCTGGAAGGTGCCACTCCCACTGTCCTTTCCTAATAAAATGAGGAAATTGCATCG
CATTGTCTGAGTAGGTGTCATTCTATTCTGGGGGGTGGGGTGGGGCAGGACAGCAAGGGGGAGGATTGGG
AAGACAATAGCAGGCATGCTGGGGATGCGGTGGGCTCTATGGCTTCTGAGGCGGAAAGAACCAGCTGGGG
CTCTAGGGGGTATCCCC
[124 nt withheld, positions 1838-1961]
C
[91 nt withheld, positions 1963-2053]
AGGGTGATGGTTCACGTACCTAGAAGTTCCTATTCCGAAGTTCCTATTCTCTAGAAAGTATAGGAACTTC
CTTGGCCAAAAAGCCTGAACTCACCGCGACGTCTGTCGAGAAGTTTCTGATCGAAAAGTTCGACAGCGTC
TCCGACCTGATGCAGCTCTCGGAGGGCGAAGAATCTCGTGCTTTCAGCTTCGATGTAGGAGGGCGTGGAT
ATGTCCTGCGGGTAAATAGCTGCGCCGATGGTTTCTACAAAGATCGTTATGTTTATCGGCACTTTGCATC
GGCCGCGCTCCCGATTCCGGAAGTGCTTGACATTGGGGAATTCAGCGAGAGCCTGACCTATTGCATCTCC
CGCCGTGCACAGGGTGTCACGTTGCAAGACCTGCCTGAAACCGAACTGCCCGCTGTTCTGCAGCCGGTCG
CGGAGGCCATGGATGCGATCGCTGCGGCCGATCTTAGCCAGACGAGCGGGTTCGGCCCATTCGGACCGCA
AGGAATCGGTCAATACACTACATGGCGTGATTTCATATGCGCGATTGCTGATCCCCATGTGTATCACTGG
CAAACTGTGATGGACGACACCGTCAGTGCGTCCGTCGCGCAGGCTCTCGATGAGCTGATGCTTTGGGCCG
AGGACTGCCCCGAAGTCCGGCACCTCGTGCACGCGGATTTCGGCTCCAACAATGTCCTGACGGACAATGG
CCGCATAACAGCGGTCATTGACTGGAGCGAGGCGATGTTCGGGGATTCCCAATACGAGGTCGCCAACATC
TTCTTCTGGAGGCCGTGGTTGGCTTGTATGGAGCAGCAGACGCGCTACTTCGAGCGGAGGCATCCGGAGC
TTGCAGGATCGCCGCGGCTCCGGGCGTATATGCTCCGCATTGGTCTTGACCAACTCTATCAGAGCTTGGT
TGACGGCAATTTCGATGATGCAGCTTGGGCGCAGGGTCGATGCGACGCAATCGTCCGATCCGGAGCCGGG
ACTGTCGGGCGTACACAAATCGCCCGCAGAAGCGCGGCCGTCTGGACCGATGGCTGTGTAGAAGTACTCG
CCGATAGTGGAAACCGACGCCCCAGCACTCGTCCGAGGGCAAAGGAATAGCACGTACTACGAGATTTCGA
TTCCACCGCCGCCTTCTATGAAAGGTTGGGCTTCGGAATCGTTTTCCGGGACGCCGGCTGGATGATCCTC
CAGCGCGGGGATCTCATGCTGGAGTTCTTCGCCCACCCCAACTTGTTTATTGCAGCTTATAATGGTTACA
AATAAAGCAATAGCATCACAAATTTCACAAATAAAGCATTTTTTTCACTGCATTCTAGTTGTGGTTTGTC
CAAACTCATCAATGTATCTTATCATGTCTGTATACCGTCGACCTCTAGCTAGAGCTTGGCGTAATCATGG
TCATAGCTGTTTCCTGTGTGAAATTGTTATCCGCTCACAATTCCACACAACATACGAGCCGGAAGCATAA
AGTGTAAAGCCTGGGGTGCCTAATGAGTGAGCTAACTCACATTAATTGCGTTGCGCTCACTGCCCGCTTT
CCAGTCGGGAAACCTGTCGTGCCAGCTGCATTAATGAATCGGCCAACGCGCGGGGAGAGGCGGTTTGCGT
ATTGGGCGCTCTTCCGCTTCCTCGCTCACTGACTCGCTGCGCTCGGTCGTTCGGCTGCGGCGAGCGGTAT
CAGCTCACTCAAAGGCGGTAATACGGTTATCCACAGAATCAGGGGATAACGCAGGAAAGAACATGTGAGC
AAAAGGCCAGCAAAAGGCCAGGAACCGTAAAAAGGCCGCGTTGCTGGCGTTTTTCCATAGGCTCCGCCCC
CCTGACGAGCATCACAAAAATCGACGCTCAAGTCAGAGGTGGCGAAACCCGACAGGACTATAAAGATACC
AGGCGTTTCCCCCTGGAAGCTCCCTCGTGCGCTCTCCTGTTCCGACCCTGCCGCTTACCGGATACCTGTC
CGCCTTTCTCCCTTCGGGAAGCGTGGCGCTTTCTCATAGCTCACGCTGTAGGTATCTCAGTTCGGTGTAG
GTCGTTCGCTCCAAGCTGGGCTGTGTGCACGAACCCCCCGTTCAGCCCGACCGCTGCGCCTTATCCGGTA
ACTATCGTCTTGAGTCCAACCCGGTAAGACACGACTTATCGCCACTGGCAGCAGCCACTGGTAACAGGAT
TAGCAGAGCGAGGTATGTAGGCGGTGCTACAGAGTTCTTGAAGTGGTGGCCTAACTACGGCTACACTAGA
AGAACAGTATTTGGTATCTGCGCTCTGCTGAAGCCAGTTACCTTCGGAAAAAGAGTTGGTAGCTCTTGAT
CCGGCAAACAAACCACCGCTGGTAGCGGTGGTTTTTTTGTTTGCAAGCAGCAGATTACGCGCAGAAAAAA
AGGATCTCAAGAAGATCCTTTGATCTTTTCTACGGGGTCTGACGCTCAGTGGAACGAAAACTCACGTTAA
GGGATTTTGGTCATGAGATTATCAAAAAGGATCTTCACCTAGATCCTTTTAAATTAAAAATGAAGTTTTA
AATCAATCTAAAGTATATATGAGTAAACTTGGTCTGACAGTTACCAATGCTTAATCAGTGAGGCACCTAT
CTCAGCGATCTGTCTATTTCGTTCATCCATAGTTGCCTGACTCCCCGTCGTGTAGATAACTACGATACGG
GAGGGCTTACCATCTGGCCCCAGTGCTGCAATGATACCGCGAGACCCACGCTCACCGGCTCCAGATTTAT
CAGCAATAAACCAGCCAGCCGGAAGGGCCGAGCGCAGAAGTGGTCCTGCAACTTTATCCGCCTCCATCCA
GTCTATTAATTGTTGCCGGGAAGCTAGAGTAAGTAGTTCGCCAGTTAATAGTTTGCGCAACGTTGTTGCC
ATTGCTACAGGCATCGTGGTGTCACGCTCGTCGTTTGGTATGGCTTCATTCAGCTCCGGTTCCCAACGAT
CAAGGCGAGTTACATGATCCCCCATGTTGTGCAAAAAAGCGGTTAGCTCCTTCGGTCCTCCGATCGTTGT
CAGAAGTAAGTTGGCCGCAGTGTTATCACTCATGGTTATGGCAGCACTGCATAATTCTCTTACTGTCATG
CCATCCGTAAGATGCTTTTCTGTGACTGGTGAGTACTCAACCAAGTCATTCTGAGAATAGTGTATGCGGC
GACCGAGTTGCTCTTGCCCGGCGTCAATACGGGATAATACCGCGCCACATAGCAGAACTTTAAAAGTGCT
CATCATTGGAAAACGTTCTTCGGGGCGAAAACTCTCAAGGATCTTACCGCTGTTGAGATCCAGTTCGATG
TAACCCACTCGTGCACCCAACTGATCTTCAGCATCTTTTACTTTCACCAGCGTTTCTGGGTGAGCAAAAA
CAGGAAGGCAAAATGCCGCAAAAAAGGGAATAAGGGCGACACGGAAATGTTGAATACTCATACTCTTCCT
TTTTCAATATTATTGAAGCATTTATCAGGGTTATTGTCTCATGAGCGGATACATATTTGAATGTATTTAG
AAAAATAAACAAATAGGGGTTCCGCGCACATTTCCCCGAAAAGTGCCACCTGACGTCGACGGATCGGGAG
ATCTCCCGATCCCCTATGGTGCACTCTCAGTACAATCTGCTCTGATGCCGCATAGTTAAGCCAGTATCTG
CTCCCTGCTTGTGTGTTGGAGGTCGCTGAGTAGTGCGCGAGCAAAATTTAAGCTACAACAAGGCAAGGCT
TGACCGACAATTGCATGAAGAATCTGCTTAGGGTTAGGCGTTTTGCGCTGCTTCGCGATGTACGGGCCAG
ATATACGCGTTGACATTGATTATTGACTAGTTATTAATAGTAATCAATTACGGGGTCATTAGTTCATAGC
CCATATATGGAGTTCCGCGTTACATAACTTACGGTAAATGGCCCGCCTGGCTGACCGCCCAACGACCCCC
GCCCATTGACGTCAATAATGACGTATGTTCCCATAGTAACGCCAATAGGGACTTTCCATTGACGTCAATG
GGTGGAGTATTTACGGTAAACTGCCCACTTGGCAGTACATCAAGTGTATCATATGCCAAGTACGCCCCCT
ATTGACGTCAATGACGGTAAATGGCCCGCCTGGCATTATGCCCAGTACATGACCTTATGGGACTTTCCTA
CTTGGCAGTACATCTACGTATTAGTCATCGCTATTACCATGGTGATGCGGTTTTGGCAGTACATCAATGG
GCGTGGATAGCGGTTTGACTCACGGGGATTTCCAAGTCTCCACCCCATTGACGTCAATGGGAGTTTGTTT
TGGCACCAAAATCAACGGGACTTTCCAAAATGTCGTAACAACTCCGCCCCATTGACGCAAATGGGCGGTA
GGCGTGTACGGTGGGAGGTCTATATAAGCAGAGCTCTCCCTATCAGTGATAGAGATCTCCCTATCAGTGA
TAGAGATCGTCGACGAGCTCGTTTAGTGAACCGTCAGATCGCCTGGAGACGCCATCCACGCTGTTTTGAC
CTCCATAGAAGACACCGGGACCGATCCAGCCTCCGGACTCTAGCGTTTAAACTTA
