>Addgene plasmid #19507 | pcDNA5/FRT/TO GFP DNAJB10 | addgene partial sequence | sequence record 25284 | 19507 with EGFP-C
CTCGGNNTGGACGAGCTGTACAAGGGATCCACCATGGCATCCTACTACGAGATTCTAGACGTACCGCGGA
GTGCGTTCCCTGATGACATCAAGAAGGCGTACCGAAAGAAGGCTCTGCAGTGGCACCCAGACAAGAACCC
GGATAATAAAGAATTTGCTGAAAAAAAATTTAAGGAGGTGGCAGAGGCCTATGAAGTACTATCTGACAAG
CACAAACGGGAGATCTATGACCGCTATGGCCGGGAAGGGCTGACCGGGGCAGGAAGTGGTCCTTCTCGAT
CGGAAACTGGTGGTGCGGGGCCTGGCTTCACATTCACCTTCCGTAGCCCCGAGGAAGTCTTCCGGGAGTT
CTTCGGGAGCGGAGACCCTTTTTCAGAGCTCTTTGATGACTTGGGTGTCTTCTCGGAGCTTCAGAACCAG
GGTCCCCGACTCACGGGCCCTTTCTTCACTTTCTCTTCTTCCTTTCCTGCCAACTCCGATTTCTCCTCCT
CATCTTTCTCCTTCAGCCCGGGGGCTGGTGCTTTCCGCTCCGTTTCTACGTCCACCACCTTTGTCCAAGG
CCGCCGCATCACCACACGCAGAATCATGGAGAACGGGCAGGAGC
